>Addgene plasmid #141053 | CSIV-DEST | addgene full sequence | sequence record 305022 | Addgene NGS Result
CTTTAAGACCAATGACTTACAAGGCAGCTGTAGATCTTAGCCACTTTTTAAAAGAAAAGGGGGGACTGGA
AGGGCTAATTCACTCCCAACGAAGACAAGATATCATAACTTCGTATAGCATACATTATACGAAGTTATTC
CGGACTGTACTGGGTCTCTCTGGTTAGACCAGATCTGAGCCTGGGAGCTCTCTGGCTAACTAGGGAACCC
ACTGCTTAAGCCTCAATAAAGCTTGCCTTGAGTGCTTCAAGTAGTGTGTGCCCGTCTGTTGTGTGACTCT
GGTAACTAGAGATCCCTCAGACCCTTTTAGTCAGTGTGGAAAATCTCTAGCAGGGCCCGTTTAAACCCGC
TGATCAGCCTCGACTGTGCCTTCTAGTTGCCAGCCATCTGTTGTTTGCCCCTCCCCCGTGCCTTCCTTGA
CCCTGGAAGGTGCCACTCCCACTGTCCTTTCCTAATAAAATGAGGAAATTGCATCGCATTGTCTGAGTAG
GTGTCATTCTATTCTGGGGGGTGGGGTGGGGCAGGACAGCAAGGGGGAGGATTGGGAAGACAATAGCAGG
CATGCTGGGGATGCGGTGGGCTCTATGGCTTCTGAGGCGGAAAGAACCAGCTGGGGCTCTAGGGGGTATC
CCC
[124 nt withheld, positions 634-757]
C
[91 nt withheld, positions 759-849]
A
[49 nt withheld, positions 851-899]
CCTTTGACGTTGGAGTCCACGTTCTTT
[37 nt withheld, positions 927-963]
ACCCTATCTCGGTCTATTCTTTTGATTTATAAGGGATTTTGCCGATTTCGGCCTATTGGTTAAAAAATGA
GCTGATTTAACAAAAATTTAACGCGAATTAATTCTGTGGAATGTGTGTCAGTTAGGGTGTGGAAAGTCCC
CAGGCTCCCCAGCAGGCAGAAGTATGCAAAGCATGCATCTCAATTAGTCAGCAACCAGGTGTGGAAAGTC
CCCAGGCTCCCCAGCAGGCAGAAGTATGCAAAGCATGCATCTCAATTAGTCAGCAACCATAGTCCCGCCC
CTAACTCCGCCCATCCCGCCCCTAACTCCGCCCAGTTCCGCCCATTCTCCGCCCCATGGCTGACTAATTT
TTTTTATTTATGCAGAGGCCGAGGCCGCCTCTGCCTCTGAGCTATTCCAGAAGTAGTGAGGAGGCTTTTT
TGGAGGCCTAGGCTTTTGCAAAAAGCTCCCGGGAGCTTGTATATCCATTTTCGGATCTGATCAGCACGTG
TTGACAATTAATCATCGGCATAGTATATCGGCATAGTATAATACGACAAGGTGAGGAACTAAACCATGGC
CAAGTTGACCAGTGCCGTTCCGGTGCTCACCGCGCGCGACGTCGCCGGAGCGGTCGAGTTCTGGACCGAC
CGGCTCGGGTTCTCCCGGGACTTCGTGGAGGACGACTTCGCCGGTGTGGTCCGGGACGACGTGACCCTGT
TCATCAGCGCGGTCCAGGACCAGGTGGTGCCGGACAACACCCTGGCCTGGGTGTGGGTGCGCGGCCTGGA
CGAGCTGTACGCCGAGTGGTCGGAGGTCGTGTCCACGAACTTCCGGGACGCCTCCGGGCCGGCCATGACC
GAGATCGGCGAGCAGCCGTGGGGGCGGGAGTTCGCCCTGCGCGACCCGGCCGGCAACTGCGTGCACTTCG
TGGCCGAGGAGCAGGACTGACACGTGCTACGAGATTTCGATTCCACCGCCGCCTTCTATGAAAGGTTGGG
CTTCGGAATCGTTTTCCGGGACGCCGGCTGGATGATCCTCCAGCGCGGGGATCTCATGCTGGAGTTCTTC
GCCCACCCCAACTTGTTTATTGCAGCTTATAATGGTTACAAATAAAGCAATAGCATCACAAATTTCACAA
ATAAAGCATTTTTTTCACTGCATTCTAGTTGTGGTTTGTCCAAACTCATCAATGTATCTTATCATGTCTG
TATACCGTCGACCTCTAGCTAGAGCTTGGCGTAATCATGGTCATAGCTGTTTCCTGTGTGAAATTGTTAT
CCGCTCACAATTCCACACAACATACGAGCCGGAAGCATAAAGTGTAAAGCCTGGGGTGCCTAATGAGTGA
GCTAACTCACATTAATTGCGTTGCGCTCACTGCCCGCTTTCCAGTCGGGAAACCTGTCGTGCCAGCTGCA
TTAATGAATCGGCCAACGCGCGGGGAGAGGCGGTTTGCGTATTGGGCGCTCTTCCGCTTCCTCGCTCACT
GACTCGCTGCGCTCGGTCGTTCGGCTGCGGCGAGCGGTATCAGCTCACTCAAAGGCGGTAATACGGTTAT
CCACAGAATCAGGGGATAACGCAGGAAAGAACATGTGAGCAAAAGGCCAGCAAAAGGCCAGGAACCGTAA
AAAGGCCGCGTTGCTGGCGTTTTTCCATAGGCTCCGCCCCCCTGACGAGCATCACAAAAATCGACGCTCA
AGTCAGAGGTGGCGAAACCCGACAGGACTATAAAGATACCAGGCGTTTCCCCCTGGAAGCTCCCTCGTGC
GCTCTCCTGTTCCGACCCTGCCGCTTACCGGATACCTGTCCGCCTTTCTCCCTTCGGGAAGCGTGGCGCT
TTCTCATAGCTCACGCTGTAGGTATCTCAGTTCGGTGTAGGTCGTTCGCTCCAAGCTGGGCTGTGTGCAC
GAACCCCCCGTTCAGCCCGACCGCTGCGCCTTATCCGGTAACTATCGTCTTGAGTCCAACCCGGTAAGAC
ACGACTTATCGCCACTGGCAGCAGCCACTGGTAACAGGATTAGCAGAGCGAGGTATGTAGGCGGTGCTAC
AGAGTTCTTGAAGTGGTGGCCTAACTACGGCTACACTAGAAGAACAGTATTTGGTATCTGCGCTCTGCTG
AAGCCAGTTACCTTCGGAAAAAGAGTTGGTAGCTCTTGATCCGGCAAACAAACCACCGCTGGTAGCGGTG
GTTTTTTTGTTTGCAAGCAGCAGATTACGCGCAGAAAAAAAGGATCTCAAGAAGATCCTTTGATCTTTTC
TACGGGGTCTGACGCTCAGTGGAACGAAAACTCACGTTAAGGGATTTTGGTCATGAGATTATCAAAAAGG
ATCTTCACCTAGATCCTTTTAAATTAAAAATGAAGTTTTAAATCAATCTAAAGTATATATGAGTAAACTT
GGTCTGACAGTTACCAATGCTTAATCAGTGAGGCACCTATCTCAGCGATCTGTCTATTTCGTTCATCCAT
AGTTGCCTGACTCCCCGTCGTGTAGATAACTACGATACGGGAGGGCTTACCATCTGGCCCCAGTGCTGCA
ATGATACCGCGAGACCCACGCTCACCGGCTCCAGATTTATCAGCAATAAACCAGCCAGCCGGAAGGGCCG
AGCGCAGAAGTGGTCCTGCAACTTTATCCGCCTCCATCCAGTCTATTAATTGTTGCCGGGAAGCTAGAGT
AAGTAGTTCGCCAGTTAATAGTTTGCGCAACGTTGTTGCCATTGCTACAGGCATCGTGGTGTCACGCTCG
TCGTTTGGTATGGCTTCATTCAGCTCCGGTTCCCAACGATCAAGGCGAGTTACATGATCCCCCATGTTGT
GCAAAAAAGCGGTTAGCTCCTTCGGTCCTCCGATCGTTGTCAGAAGTAAGTTGGCCGCAGTGTTATCACT
CATGGTTATGGCAGCACTGCATAATTCTCTTACTGTCATGCCATCCGTAAGATGCTTTTCTGTGACTGGT
GAGTACTCAACCAAGTCATTCTGAGAATAGTGTATGCGGCGACCGAGTTGCTCTTGCCCGGCGTCAATAC
GGGATAATACCGCGCCACATAGCAGAACTTTAAAAGTGCTCATCATTGGAAAACGTTCTTCGGGGCGAAA
ACTCTCAAGGATCTTACCGCTGTTGAGATCCAGTTCGATGTAACCCACTCGTGCACCCAACTGATCTTCA
GCATCTTTTACTTTCACCAGCGTTTCTGGGTGAGCAAAAACAGGAAGGCAAAATGCCGCAAAAAAGGGAA
TAAGGGCGACACGGAAATGTTGAATACTCATACTCTTCCTTTTTCAATATTATTGAAGCATTTATCAGGG
TTATTGTCTCATGAGCGGATACATATTTGAATGTATTTAGAAAAATAAACAAATAGGGGTTCCGCGCACA
TTTCCCCGAAAAGTGCCACCTGACGTCGACGGATCGGGAGATCTCCCGATCCCCTATGGTGCACTCTCAG
TACAATCTGCTCTGATGCCGCATAGTTAAGCCAGTATCTGCTCCCTGCTTGTGTGTTGGAGGTCGCTGAG
TAGTGCGCGAGCAAAATTTAAGCTACAACAAGGCAAGGCTTGACCGACAATTGCATGAAGAATCTGCTTA
GGGTTAGGCGTTTTGCGCTGCTTCGCGATGTACGGGCCAGATATACGCGTTGACATTGATTATTGACTAG
TTATTAATAGTAATCAATTACGGGGTCATTAGTTCATAGCCCATATATGGAGTTCCGCGTTACATAACTT
ACGGTAAATGGCCCGCCTGGCTGACCGCCCAACGACCCCCGCCCATTGACGTCAATAATGACGTATGTTC
CCATAGTAACGCCAATAGGGACTTTCCATTGACGTCAATGGGTGGAGTATTTACGGTAAACTGCCCACTT
GGCAGTACATCAAGTGTATCATATGCCAAGTACGCCCCCTATTGACGTCAATGACGGTAAATGGCCCGCC
TGGCATTATGCCCAGTACATGACCTTATGGGACTTTCCTACTTGGCAGTACATCTACGTATTAGTCATCG
CTATTACCATGGTGATGCGGTTTTGGCAGTACATCAATGGGCGTGGATAGCGGTTTGACTCACGGGGATT
TCCAAGTCTCCACCCCATTGACGTCAATGGGAGTTTGTTTTGGCACCAAAATCAACGGGACTTTCCAAAA
TGTCGTAACAACTCCGCCCCATTGACGCAAATGGGCGGTAGGCGTGTACGGTGGGAGGTCTATATAAGCA
GCGCGTTTTGCCTGTACTGGGTCTCTCTGGTTAGACCAGATCTGAGCCTGGGAGCTCTCTGGCTAACTAG
GGAACCCACTGCTTAAGCCTCAATAAAGCTTGCCTTGAGTGCTTCAAGTAGTGTGTGCCCGTCTGTTGTG
TGACTCTGGTAACTAGAGATCCCTCAGACCCTTTTAGTCAGTGTGGAAAATCTCTAGCAGTGGCGCCCGA
ACAGGGACTTGAAAGCGAAAGGGAAACCAGAGGAGCTCTCTCGACGCAGGACTCGGCTTGCTGAAGCGCG
CACGGCAAGAGGCGAGGGGCGGCGACTGGTGAGTACGCCAAAAATTTTGACTAGCGGAGGCTAGAAGGAG
AGAGATGGGTGCGAGAGCGTCAGTATTAAGCGGGGGAGAATTAGATCGCGATGGGAAAAAATTCGGTTAA
GGCCAGGGGGAAAGAAAAAATATAAATTAAAACATATAGTATGGGCAAGCAGGGAGCTAGAACGATTCGC
AGTTAATCCTGGCCTGTTAGAAACATCAGAAGGCTGTAGACAAATACTGGGACAGCTACAACCATCCCTT
CAGACAGGATCAGAAGAACTTAGATCATTATATAATACAGTAGCAACCCTCTATTGTGTGCATCAAAGGA
TAGAGATAAAAGACACCAAGGAAGCTTTAGACAAGATAGAGGAAGAGCAAAACAAAAGTAAGACCACCGC
ACAGCAAGCGGCCGCTGATCTTCAGACCTGGAGGAGGAGATATGAGGGACAATTGGAGAAGTGAATTATA
TAAATATAAAGTAGTAAAAATTGAACCATTAGGAGTAGCACCCACCAAGGCAAAGAGAAGAGTGGTGCAG
AGAGAAAAAAGAGCAGTGGGAATAGGAGCTTTGTTCCTTGGGTTCTTGGGAGCAGCAGGAAGCACTATGG
GCGCAGCGTCAATGACGCTGACGGTACAGGCCAGACAATTATTGTCTGGTATAGTGCAGCAGCAGAACAA
TTTGCTGAGGGCTATTGAGGCGCAACAGCATCTGTTGCAACTCACAGTCTGGGGCATCAAGCAGCTCCAG
GCAAGAATCCTGGCTGTGGAAAGATACCTAAAGGATCAACAGCTCCTGGGGATTTGGGGTTGCTCTGGAA
AACTCATTTGCACCACTGCTGTGCCTTGGAATGCTAGTTGGAGTAATAAATCTCTGGAACAGATTTGGAA
TCACACGACCTGGATGGAGTGGGACAGAGAAATTAACAATTACACAAGCTTAATACACTCCTTAATTGAA
GAATCGCAAAACCAGCAAGAAAAGAATGAACAAGAATTATTGGAATTAGATAAATGGGCAAGTTTGTGGA
ATTGGTTTAACATAACAAATTGGCTGTGGTATATAAAATTATTCATAATGATAGTAGGAGGCTTGGTAGG
TTTAAGAATAGTTTTTGCTGTACTTTCTATAGTGAATAGAGTTAGGCAGGGATATTCACCATTATCGTTT
CAGACCCACCTCCCAACCCCGAGGGGACCCGACAGGCCCGAAGGAATAGAAGAAGAAGGTGGAGAGAGAG
ACAGAGACAGATCCATTCGATTAGTGAACGGATCTACAAATGGCAGTATTCATCCACAATTTTAAAAGAA
AAGGGGGGATTGGGGGGTACAGTGCAGGGGAAAGAATAGTAGACATAATAGCAACAGACATACAAACTAA
AGAATTACAAAAACAAATTACAAAAATTCAAAATTTTCGGGTTTATTACAGGGACAGCAGAAATTCACTT
TGAATTCTAGCATCACAAGTTTGTACAAAAAAGCTGAACGAGAAACGTAAAATGATATAAATATCAATAT
ATTAAATTAGATTTTGCATAAAAAACAGACTACATAATACTGTAAAACACAACATATCCAGTCACTATGG
CGGCCGCATTAGGCACCCCAGGCTTTACACTTTATGCTTCCGGCTCGTATAATGTGTGGATTTTGAGTTA
GGATCCGTCGAGATTTTCAGGAGCTAAGGAAGCTAAAATGGAGAAAAAAATCACTGGATATACCACCGTT
GATATATCCCAATGGCATCGTAAAGAACATTTTGAGGCATTTCAGTCAGTTGCTCAATGTACCTATAACC
AGACCGTTCAGCTGGATATTACGGCCTTTTTAAAGACCGTAAAGAAAAATAAGCACAAGTTTTATCCGGC
CTTTATTCACATTCTTGCCCGCCTGATGAATGCTCATCCGGAATTCCGTATGGCAATGAAAGACGGTGAG
CTGGTGATATGGGATAGTGTTCACCCTTGTTACACCGTTTTCCATGAGCAAACTGAAACGTTTTCATCGC
TCTGGAGTGAATACCACGACGATTTCCGGCAGTTTCTACACATATATTCGCAAGATGTGGCGTGTTACGG
TGAAAACCTGGCCTATTTCCCTAAAGGGTTTATTGAGAATATGTTTTTCGTCTCAGCCAATCCCTGGGTG
AGTTTCACCAGTTTTGATTTAAACGTGGCCAATATGGACAACTTCTTCGCCCCCGTTTTCACCATGGGCA
AATATTATACGCAAGGCGACAAGGTGCTGATGCCGCTGGCGATTCAGGTTCATCATGCCGTTTGTGATGG
CTTCCATGTCGGCAGAATGCTTAATGAATTACAACAGTACTGCGATGAGTGGCAGGGCGGGGCGTAAACG
CGTGGATCCGGCTTACTAAAAGCCAGATAACAGTATGCGTATTTGCGCGCTGATTTTTGCGGTATAAGAA
TATATACTGATATGTATACCCGAAGTATGTCAAAAAGAGGTATGCTATGAAGCAGCGTATTACAGTGACA
GTTGACAGCGACAGCTATCAGTTGCTCAAGGCATATATGATGTCAATATCTCCGGTCTGGTAAGCACAAC
CATGCAGAATGAAGCCCGTCGTCTGCGTGCCGAACGCTGGAAAGCGGAAAATCAGGAAGGGATGGCTGAG
GTCGCCCGGTTTATTGAAATGAACGGCTCTTTTGCTGACGAGAACAGGGGCTGGTGAAATGCAGTTTAAG
GTTTACACCTATAAAAGAGAGAGCCGTTATCGTCTGTTTGTGGATGTACAGAGTGATATTATTGACACGC
CCGGGCGACGGATGGTGATCCCCCTGGCCAGTGCACGTCTGCTGTCAGATAAAGTCTCCCGTGAACTTTA
CCCGGTGGTGCATATCGGGGATGAAAGCTGGCGCATGATGACCACCGATATGGCCAGTGTGCCGGTCTCC
GTTATCGGGGAAGAAGTGGCTGATCTCAGCCACCGCGAAAATGACATCAAAAACGCCATTAACCTGATGT
TCTGGGGAATATAAATGTCAGGCTCCCTTATACACAGCCAGTCTGCAGGTCGACCATAGTGACTGGATAT
GTTGTGTTTTACAGTATTATGTAGTCTGTTTTTTATGCAAAATCTAATTTAATATATTGATATTTATATC
ATTTTACGTTTCTCGTTCAGCTTTCTTGTACAAAGTGGTGATGCTACCGGTCTCGAAACATCGAGGGATC
AAGCTTATCGATAATCAACCTCTGGATTACAAAATTTGTGAAAGATTGACTGGTATTCTTAACTATGTTG
CTCCTTTTACGCTATGTGGATACGCTGCTTTAATGCCTTTGTATCATGCTATTGCTTCCCGTATGGCTTT
CATTTTCTCCTCCTTGTATAAATCCTGGTTGCTGTCTCTTTATGAGGAGTTGTGGCCCGTTGTCAGGCAA
CGTGGCGTGGTGTGCACTGTGTTTGCTGACGCAACCCCCACTGGTTGGGGCATTGCCACCACCTGTCAGC
TCCTTTCCGGGACTTTCGCTTTCCCCCTCCCTATTGCCACGGCGGAACTCATCGCCGCCTGCCTTGCCCG
CTGCTGGACAGGGGCTCGGCTGTTGGGCACTGACAATTCCGTGGTGTTGTCGGGGAAGCTGACGTCCTTT
CCATGGCTGCTCGCCTGTGTTGCCACCTGGATTCTGCGCGGGACGTCCTTCTGCTACGTCCCTTCGGCCC
TCAATCCAGCGGACCTTCCTTCCCGCGGCCTGCTGCCGGCTCTGCGGCCTCTTCCGCGTCTTCGCCTTCG
CCCTCAGACGAGTCGGATCTCCCTTTGGGCCGCCTCCCCGCATCGATACCGTCGAGACCTAGAAAAACAT
GGAGCAATCACAAGTAGCAATACAGCAGCTACCAATGCTGATTGTGCCTGGCTAGAAGCACAAGAGGAGG
AGGAGGTGGGTTTTCCAGTCACACCTCAGGTAC
Features (pLannotate 1.2.2; 36 found; start..end, strand, type, name):
     67..101     +  LTR            3' LTR (ΔU3) (fragment): self-inactivating 3' long terminal repeat (LTR) from HIV-1
    105..138     +  protein_bind   loxP: Cre-mediated recombination occurs in the 8-bp core sequence (GCATACAT). Cre recombinase
    152..332     +  LTR            5' LTR (truncated): truncated 5' long terminal repeat (LTR) from HIV-1
    364..588     +  polyA_signal   bGH poly(A) signal: bovine growth hormone polyadenylation signal
    592..613     +  promoter       SV40 promoter (fragment): SV40 enhancer and early promoter
    634..1062    +  rep_origin     f1 ori (sequence partly withheld): f1 bacteriophage origin of replication; arrow indicates direction of (+) strand synthesis
   1076..1405    +  promoter       SV40 promoter: SV40 enhancer and early promoter
   1453..1500    +  promoter       EM7 promoter: synthetic bacterial promoter&nbsp
   1519..1893    +  CDS            BleoR: antibiotic-binding protein; Sh ble from Streptoalloteichus hindustanus; confers resistance to bleomycin, phleomycin, and Zeocin™
   1903..2028    +  CDS            ble (fragment): BLE_KLEPN - Experimental evidence at protein level: Swiss-Prot protein existence level 1. Binding protein with a strong affinity to the bleomycin family of antibiotics. Binds to CL990; an antimitotic-antibiotic compound. From Klebsiella pneumoniae.
   2023..2144    +  polyA_signal   SV40 poly(A) signal: SV40 polyadenylation signal
   2217..2233    -  protein_bind   lac operator: The lac repressor binds to the lac operator to inhibit transcription in E. coli. This inhibition can be relieved by adding lactose or isopropyl-β-D-thiogalactopyranoside (IPTG). lac repressor encoded by lacI
   2241..2271    -  promoter       lac promoter: promoter for the E. coli lac operon
   2286..2307    -  protein_bind   CAP binding site: CAP binding activates transcription in the presence of cAMP. E. coli catabolite activator protein
   2320..2412    -  CDS            lacI (fragment): lac repressor; lacI; The lac repressor binds to the lac operator to inhibit transcription in E. coli. This inhibition can be relieved by adding lactose or isopropyl-β-D-thiogalactopyranoside (IPTG).
   2595..3183    -  rep_origin     ori: high-copy-number ColE1/pMB1/pBR322/pUC origin of replication
   3354..4214    -  CDS            AmpR: β-lactamase; bla; confers resistance to ampicillin, carbenicillin, and related antibiotics
   4215..4319    -  promoter       AmpR promoter: bla
   4378..4430    -  misc_feature   bom (fragment): basis of mobility region from pBR322
   4585..4964    +  enhancer       CMV enhancer: human cytomegalovirus immediate early enhancer
   4965..5164    +  promoter       CMV promoter: human cytomegalovirus (CMV) immediate early promoter
   5182..5362    +  LTR            5' LTR (truncated): truncated 5' long terminal repeat (LTR) from HIV-1
   5409..5534    +  misc_feature   HIV-1 Ψ: packaging signal of human immunodeficiency virus type 1
   5518..5881    +  CDS            HIV-1 gag (fragment): gag protein from human immunodeficiency virus 1; gag
   6027..6260    +  misc_feature   RRE: The Rev response element (RRE) of HIV-1 allows for Rev-dependent mRNA export from the nucleus to the cytoplasm.
   6637..6737    +  CDS            Rev (fragment): human immunodeficiency virus 1 (HIV-1) Rev protein; rev; enhances nuclear export of unspliced and incompletely spliced viral mRNAs
   6763..6880    +  misc_feature   cPPT/CTS: central polypurine tract and central termination sequence of HIV-1
   6928..7052    +  protein_bind   attR1: mutant version of attR; recombination site for the Gateway® LR reaction LR Clonase™
   7077..7107    +  promoter       lac UV5 promoter: E. coli lac promoter with an "up" mutation
   7131..7160    +  promoter       cat promoter (fragment): promoter of the E. coli cat gene encoding chloramphenicol acetyltransferase
   7161..7820    +  CDS            CmR: chloramphenicol acetyltransferase; cat; confers resistance to chloramphenicol
   7999..8157    +  CDS            ccdA (fragment): CCDA_ECO57 - Also known as H, letA. Experimental evidence at protein level: Swiss-Prot protein existence level 1. Antitoxin component of a type II toxin-antitoxin (TA) system which inhibits the post-segregational killing (PSK) of plasmid-free cells, also referred to as a plasmid addiction system. Binds to and blocks the activity of CcdB; will also remove bound CcdB protein from the CcdB-GyrA complex by forming a CcdA-CcdB complex, a process termed rejuvenation. Functions as a transcriptional corepressor for the ccdAB operon, repression also requires CcdB (By similarity). From Escherichia coli
   8162..8464    +  CDS            ccdB: CCDB_ECOLI - Also known as G, letB, letD. Experimental evidence at protein level: Swiss-Prot protein existence level 1. Toxic component of a type II toxin-antitoxin (TA) system, functioning in plasmid maintainence. Responsible for the post- segregational killing (PSK) of plasmid-free cells, also referred to as a plasmid addiction system. Half-life of over 2 hours. Cell killing by CcdB is accompanied by filamentation, defects in chromosome and plasmid segregation, defects in cell division, formation of anucleate cells, decreased DNA synthesis and plasmid loss. Interferes with the activity of DN
   8508..8632    -  protein_bind   attR2: mutant version of attR; recombination site for the Gateway® LR reaction LR Clonase™
   8676..9264    +  misc_feature   WPRE: woodchuck hepatitis virus posttranscriptional regulatory element
   9276..65      +  CDS            nef (fragment) (across the origin): NEF_HV1Z2 - Experimental evidence at protein level: Swiss-Prot protein existence level 1. Extracellular Nef protein targets CD4(+) T-lymphocytes for apoptosis by interacting with CXCR4 surface receptors. From Human immunodeficiency virus type 1 group M subtype D (isolate Z2/CDC-Z34) (HIV-1).
