[The description below was written by a language model from this plasmid's Addgene catalogue record and pLannotate feature annotations shown in this document.]
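Description:
CSIV-DEST is an empty Gateway destination vector built on the CSIV backbone, a self-inactivating HIV-1-based lentiviral transfer plasmid, although the catalogue lists it simply as a mammalian expression vector. It replicates in E. coli from a high-copy ColE1/pUC-type origin and carries an ampicillin resistance gene on the backbone. An f1 origin is also present. Because the destination cassette contains the ccdB toxin gene together with a chloramphenicol resistance marker, the unrecombined plasmid is maintained in a ccdB-tolerant strain under combined ampicillin and chloramphenicol selection. The backbone also holds an SV40/EM7-driven bleomycin/Zeocin resistance cassette with an SV40 polyadenylation signal, which lies outside the LTR-flanked viral region.

The viral genome is transcribed from a CMV enhancer/promoter fused to a truncated 5' LTR. This is followed by the Ψ packaging signal with a partial gag sequence, the Rev response element and the cPPT/CTS. Downstream sits the attR1–CmR–ccdB–attR2 cassette, then a WPRE, which enhances transcript expression, and a ΔU3 3' LTR in which a loxP site is annotated. That position would allow Cre-mediated excision of an integrated provirus, although the record does not state this as an intended use. A bGH polyadenylation signal follows the 3' LTR.

No internal promoter is annotated upstream of attR1, so promoter and coding elements are presumably supplied from entry clones. In an LR reaction these replace the ccdB/CmR cassette, with ccdB counter-selecting against unrecombined vector. The stated purpose is Multisite Gateway-mediated vector construction, and the plasmid was deposited as part of a Multisite Gateway toolbox for knock-in gene targeting.
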