Addgene plasmid #141053: CSIV-DEST
Purpose: (Empty Backbone) Mutisite Gateway mediated vector construction
Depositing lab: Hideyuki Okano. Depositing organization: Keio University. Publication: A versatile toolbox for knock-in gene targeting based on the Multisite Gateway technology. Yoshimatsu S, Sone T, Nakajima M, Sato T, Okochi R, Ishikawa M, Nakamura M, Sasaki E, Shiozawa S, Okano H. PLoS One. 2019 Aug 27;14(8):e0221164. doi: 10.1371/journal.pone.0221164. eCollection 2019. PubMed 31454364.
Backbone
  Vector backbone: CSIV
  Backbone manufacturer: Dr. Hiroyuki Miyoshi
  Vector type: Mammalian Expression
Growth in bacteria
  Bacterial resistance: Chloramphenicol and Ampicillin, 25 & 100 μg/mL
  Growth temperature: 37°C
  Growth strain: ccdB Survival
  Copy number: High Copy
Gene/Insert
  Gene/Insert name: None
Terms and licenses: Academic/Nonprofit Terms; Industry Terms: Not Available to Industry
How to cite: CSIV-DEST was a gift from Hideyuki Okano (Addgene plasmid # 141053 ; http://n2t.net/addgene:141053 ; RRID:Addgene_141053)
